Addgene plasmid #191224: pLD-puro-Cc-IFIT5_K206R-VA
Purpose: Lentiviral expression of human IFIT5_K206R in mammalian cells
Depositing lab: Mohan Babu. Depositing organization: University of Regina. Publication: Human protein interaction networks of ancestral and variant SARS-CoV-2 in organ-specific cells and bodily fluids. Broderick K, Moutaoufik MT, Saccon T, Malty R, Amin S, Phanse S, Joseph TP, Zilocchi M, Hosseinnia A, Istace Z, Hajikarimlou M, Abrar S, Fisher J, Brassard R, Perera R, Kumar A, Aoki H, Rahmatbakhsh M, Jessulat M, Kobasa D, Dehne F, Prasad B, Gagarinova A, Joanne Lemieux M, Cochrane A, Houry WA, Aly KA, Golshani A, Babu M. Nat Commun. 2025 Jul 1;16(1):5784. doi: 10.1038/s41467-025-60949-1. PubMed 40593736.
Backbone
  Vector backbone: pLD-puro-CcVA (Addgene plasmid #24588)
  Backbone size w/o insert (bp): 7737
  Total vector size (bp): 9183
  Vector type: Mammalian Expression, Lentiviral
  Selectable markers: Puromycin
Growth in bacteria
  Bacterial resistance: Ampicillin, 100 μg/mL
  Growth temperature: 30°C
  Growth strain: NEB Stable
  Copy number: High Copy
Gene/Insert
  Gene/Insert name: interferon-induced protein with tetratricopeptide repeats 5 (alt name: IFIT5)
  Species: H. sapiens (human)
  Insert size (bp): 1446
  Mutation: changed Lysine 206 to Arginine (K206R)
  GenBank ID: NM_012420.3
  Entrez Gene: IFIT5 (a.k.a. ISG58, P58, RI58)
  Promoter: CMV
  Tag / fusion protein: VA tag (C terminal on insert); 3xFlag-TEVx2-6xHis-Strep x2 tag (N terminal on insert)
  Cloning method: Gateway Cloning
  Sequencing primers: 5′ CMV-F; 3′ hPGK_R [5'-ccttggaaaaggcgcaacc-3']
Terms and licenses: Academic/Nonprofit Terms; Industry Terms: Not Available to Industry
Depositor comments: Addgene's NGS results found a 51 bp insertion in the IFIT5 insert ORF that does not affect plasmid function.
How to cite: pLD-puro-Cc-IFIT5_K206R-VA was a gift from Mohan Babu (Addgene plasmid # 191224 ; http://n2t.net/addgene:191224 ; RRID:Addgene_191224)
