[The description below was written by a language model from this plasmid's Addgene catalogue record and pLannotate feature annotations shown in this document.]
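Description:
pLD-puro-Cc-IFIT5_K206R-VA is a third-generation-style, self-inactivating HIV-1 lentiviral expression plasmid built on the pLD-puro-CcVA Gateway destination backbone, intended for delivering a tagged human IFIT5 mutant into mammalian cells. In bacteria it is maintained through a high-copy ColE1/pUC-type origin with ampicillin resistance (β-lactamase); an f1 origin, an SV40 origin and residual lac/T7/T3 cloning-vector elements are also annotated. The viral portion runs from an RSV promoter-driven truncated 5' LTR through the Ψ packaging signal with partial gag/env sequence, the Rev response element and a cPPT/CTS, to a ΔU3 3' LTR followed by an SV40 polyadenylation signal. This arrangement allows Rev-dependent export and packaging of the genomic RNA while inactivating LTR promoter activity after integration.

The payload is the coding sequence for interferon-induced protein with tetratricopeptide repeats 5 (IFIT5, an innate immune sensor of 5'-triphosphate and other RNAs) carrying a lysine-to-arginine change at position 206. It was inserted by Gateway recombination, is flanked by attB1 and attB2 sites, and is expressed from the CMV enhancer/promoter. The "VA" versatile affinity tag consists of 3xFLAG, two TEV cleavage sites, 6xHis and two Strep tags, suited to tandem affinity purification. The catalogue lists tag entries at both termini, but in the feature table the FLAG, His and Strep elements all lie upstream of attB1, at the N-terminal side of IFIT5. A downstream human PGK promoter drives puromycin N-acetyltransferase for selecting transduced cells. A partial U6 promoter fragment is annotated upstream of CMV, with no associated payload annotated.

The sequenced record is 9,503 nt versus the 9,183 bp stated. The depositor notes a 51 bp insertion in the IFIT5 ORF, reported not to affect function, which accounts for only part of this difference. The associated work concerns human protein interaction networks of SARS-CoV-2.
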