Features (pLannotate 1.2.2; 34 found; start..end, strand, type, name):
      1..234     +  misc_feature   RRE: The Rev response element (RRE) of HIV-1 allows for Rev-dependent mRNA export from the nucleus to the cytoplasm.
    611..711     +  CDS            Rev (fragment): human immunodeficiency virus 1 (HIV-1) Rev protein; rev; enhances nuclear export of unspliced and incompletely spliced viral mRNAs
    761..943     +  promoter       U6 promoter (fragment): RNA polymerase III promoter for human U6 snRNA
   1009..1312    +  enhancer       CMV enhancer: human cytomegalovirus immediate early enhancer
   1313..1516    +  promoter       CMV promoter: human cytomegalovirus (CMV) immediate early promoter
   1574..1639    +  CDS            3xFLAG: three tandem FLAG® epitope tags, followed by an enterokinase cleavage site
   1715..1732    +  CDS            7xHis (fragment): 6xHis affinity tag
   1805..1824    +  CDS            Strep-Tag II (fragment): peptide that binds Strep-Tactin®, an engineered form of streptavidin
   1911..1928    +  protein_bind   attB1 (fragment): mutant version of attB; core recombination site for the Gateway® BP reaction BP Clonase™
   1934..3430    +  CDS            IFIT5: IFIT5_HUMAN - Also known as ISG58, RI58. Experimental evidence at protein level: Swiss-Prot protein existence level 1. Interferon-induced RNA-binding protein involved in the human innate immune response. Has a broad and adaptable RNA structure recognition important for RNA recognition specificity in antiviral defense. Binds precursor and processed tRNAs as well as poly-U-tailed tRNA fragments (PubMed:25092312, PubMed:23317505, PubMed:23774268). Specifically binds single-stranded RNA bearing a 5'-triphosphate group (PPP-RNA), thereby acting as a sensor of viral single-stranded RNAs. Single-stra
   3432..3456    -  protein_bind   attB2: mutant version of attB; recombination site for the Gateway® BP reaction BP Clonase™
   3525..3642    +  misc_feature   cPPT/CTS: central polypurine tract and central termination sequence of HIV-1
   3691..4201    +  promoter       hPGK promoter: human phosphoglycerate kinase 1 promoter
   4223..4822    +  CDS            PuroR: puromycin N-acetyltransferase; pac from Streptomyces alboniger; confers resistance to puromycin
   4865..4948    +  CDS            nef (fragment): NEF_HV1Z2 - Experimental evidence at protein level: Swiss-Prot protein existence level 1. Extracellular Nef protein targets CD4(+) T-lymphocytes for apoptosis by interacting with CXCR4 surface receptors. From Human immunodeficiency virus type 1 group M subtype D (isolate Z2/CDC-Z34) (HIV-1).
   4950..5183    +  LTR            3' LTR (ΔU3): self-inactivating 3' long terminal repeat (LTR) from HIV-1
   5255..5376    +  polyA_signal   SV40 poly(A) signal: SV40 polyadenylation signal
   5416..5551    +  rep_origin     SV40 ori: SV40 origin of replication
   5572..5590    -  promoter       T7 promoter: promoter for bacteriophage T7 RNA polymerase
   5598..5753    +  CDS            lacZα (fragment): LacZα fragment of β-galactosidase; lacZ fragment
   5758..6186    +  rep_origin     f1 ori (sequence partly withheld): f1 bacteriophage origin of replication; arrow indicates direction of (+) strand synthesis
   6239..6343    +  promoter       AmpR promoter: bla
   6344..7204    +  CDS            AmpR: β-lactamase; bla; confers resistance to ampicillin, carbenicillin, and related antibiotics
   7375..7963    +  rep_origin     ori: high-copy-number ColE1/pMB1/pBR322/pUC origin of replication
   8146..8238    +  CDS            lacI (fragment): lac repressor; lacI; The lac repressor binds to the lac operator to inhibit transcription in E. coli. This inhibition can be relieved by adding lactose or isopropyl-β-D-thiogalactopyranoside (IPTG).
   8251..8272    +  protein_bind   CAP binding site: CAP binding activates transcription in the presence of cAMP. E. coli catabolite activator protein
   8287..8317    +  promoter       lac promoter: promoter for the E. coli lac operon
   8325..8341    +  protein_bind   lac operator: The lac repressor binds to the lac operator to inhibit transcription in E. coli. This inhibition can be relieved by adding lactose or isopropyl-β-D-thiogalactopyranoside (IPTG). lac repressor encoded by lacI
   8386..8404    +  promoter       T3 promoter: promoter for bacteriophage T3 RNA polymerase
   8432..8658    +  promoter       RSV promoter: Rous sarcoma virus enhancer/promoter
   8659..8839    +  LTR            5' LTR (truncated): truncated 5' long terminal repeat (LTR) from HIV-1
   8886..9011    +  misc_feature   HIV-1 Ψ: packaging signal of human immunodeficiency virus type 1
   8995..9358    +  CDS            HIV-1 gag (fragment): gag protein from human immunodeficiency virus 1; gag
   9343..9501    +  CDS            env (fragment): ENV_HV1W1 - Experimental evidence at protein level: Swiss-Prot protein existence level 1. [Transmembrane protein gp41]: Acts as a class I viral fusion protein. Under the current model, the protein has at least 3 conformational states: pre-fusion native state, pre-hairpin intermediate state, and post-fusion hairpin state. During fusion of viral and target intracellular membranes, the coiled coil regions (heptad repeats) assume a trimer-of-hairpins structure, positioning the fusion peptide in close proximity to the C-terminal region of the ectodomain. The formation of this structure appears to d
>Addgene plasmid #191224 | pLD-puro-Cc-IFIT5_K206R-VA | addgene full sequence | sequence record 438791 | Addgene Long Read Sequencing Result
AGGAGCTTTGTTCCTTGGGTTCTTGGGAGCAGCAGGAAGCACTATGGGCGCAGCGTCAATGACGCTGACG
GTACAGGCCAGACAATTATTGTCTGGTATAGTGCAGCAGCAGAACAATTTGCTGAGGGCTATTGAGGCGC
AACAGCATCTGTTGCAACTCACAGTCTGGGGCATCAAGCAGCTCCAGGCAAGAATCCTGGCTGTGGAAAG
ATACCTAAAGGATCAACAGCTCCTGGGGATTTGGGGTTGCTCTGGAAAACTCATTTGCACCACTGCTGTG
CCTTGGAATGCTAGTTGGAGTAATAAATCTCTGGAACAGATTTGGAATCACACGACCTGGATGGAGTGGG
ACAGAGAAATTAACAATTACACAAGCTTAATACACTCCTTAATTGAAGAATCGCAAAACCAGCAAGAAAA
GAATGAACAAGAATTATTGGAATTAGATAAATGGGCAAGTTTGTGGAATTGGTTTAACATAACAAATTGG
CTGTGGTATATAAAATTATTCATAATGATAGTAGGAGGCTTGGTAGGTTTAAGAATAGTTTTTGCTGTAC
TTTCTATAGTGAATAGAGTTAGGCAGGGATATTCACCATTATCGTTTCAGACCCACCTCCCAACCCCGAG
GGGACCCGACAGGCCCGAAGGAATAGAAGAAGAAGGTGGAGAGAGAGACAGAGACAGATCCATTCGATTA
GTGAACGGATCTCGACGGTATCGATCACGAGACTAGCCTCGAGCGGCCGCCCCCTTCACCGAGGGCCTAT
TTCCCATGATTCCTTCATATTTGCATATACGATACAAGGCTGTTAGAGAGATAATTGGAATTAATTTGAC
TGTAAACACAAAGATATTAGTACAAAATACGTGACGTAGAAAGTAATAATTTCTTGGGTAGTTTGCAGTT
TTAAAATTATGTTTTAAAATGGACTATCATATGTTGACTAGTTATTAATAGTAATCAATTACGGGGTCAT
TAGTTCATAGCCCATATATGGAGTTCCGCGTTACATAACTTACGGTAAATGGCCCGCCTGGCTGACCGCC
CAACGACCCCCGCCCATTGACGTCAATAATGACGTATGTTCCCATAGTAACGCCAATAGGGACTTTCCAT
TGACGTCAATGGGTGGAGTATTTACGGTAAACTGCCCACTTGGCAGTACATCAAGTGTATCATATGCCAA
GTACGCCCCCTATTGACGTCAATGACGGTAAATGGCCCGCCTGGCATTATGCCCAGTACATGACCTTATG
GGACTTTCCTACTTGGCAGTACATCTACGTATTAGTCATCGCTATTACCATGGTGATGCGGTTTTGGCAG
TACATCAATGGGCGTGGATAGCGGTTTGACTCACGGGGATTTCCAAGTCTCCACCCCATTGACGTCAATG
GGAGTTTGTTTTGGCACCAAAATCAACGGGACTTTCCAAAATGTCGTAACAACTCCGCCCCATTGACGCA
AATGGGCGGTAGGCGTGTACGGTGGGAGGTCTATATAAGCAGAGCTCGTTTAGTGAACCGTCAGATCGCC
TGGAGACGCCATCCACGCTGTGCTAGCACCATGGACTACAAAGACCATGACGGTGATTATAAAGATCATG
ACATCGATTACAAGGATGACGATGACAAGCCTGCAGGAGAAAATCTGTACTTCCAGGGGAGAGGAGGCAG
CGAGAACCTGTACTTTCAGGGGCCTGCAGGAAGACATCACCATCACCATCACAGCGGCGGAAGATGGAGC
CACCCTCAGTTCGAGAAGGGAGGAGGAAGCGGCGGAGGCAGCGGAGGAGGAAGCTGGAGCCACCCGCAGT
TCGAGAAAGCGATCGCCAGAGAGCTGTTCAACCTGCTGGGCGAGAACCAGCCCCCCGTGGTGATCAAGGC
GATCGCCACCGGTAAGCTTACAAGTTTGTACAAAAAAGTTGGCATGAGTGAAATTCGTAAGGACACCTTG
AAGGCCATTCTGTTGGAGTTAGAATGTCATTTTACATGGAATTTACTTAAGGAAGACATTGATCTGTTTG
AGGTAGAAGATACAATTGGGCAACAGCTTGAATTTCTTACCACAAAATCTAGACTTGCTCTTTATAACCT
ATTGGCCTATGTGAAACACCTAAAAGGCCAAAATAAAGACGCCCTTGAGTGCTTGGAACAAGCAGAAGAA
ATAATCCAGCAAGAACACTCAGACAAAGAAGAAGTACGAAGCCTGGTCACTTGGGGAAACTATGCCTGGG
TGTATTATCACATGGACCAGCTTGAAGAAGCTCAGAAGTATACAGGTAAGATAGGGAATGTCTGTAAGAA
ATTGTCCAGTCCTTCTAACTACAAGTTGGAGTGTCCTGAGACTGACTGTGAGAAAGGCTGGGCACTCTTG
AAATTTGGAGGAAAGTATTATCAAAAGGCTAAAGCGGCTTTTGAGAAGGCTCTGGAAGTGGAGCCTGACA
ATCCAGAATTTAACATCGGCTATGCTATCACAGTGTATCGGCTGGATGATTCTGATAGAGAAGGGTCTGT
AAAGAGCTTTTCTCTGGGGCCTTTGAGACGGGCTGTTACCCTAAAGTCTGTAAAGAGCTTTTCTCTGGGG
CCTTTGAGACGGGCTGTTACCCTGAACCCAGATAACAGCTATATTAAGGTTTTTCTGGCACTGAAGCTTC
AAGATGTACATGCAGAAGCTGAAGGGGAAAAGTATATTGAAGAAATCCTGGACCAAATATCATCCCAGCC
TTACGTCCTTCGTTATGCAGCCAAGTTCTATAGGAGAAAAAATTCCTGGAACAAAGCTCTCGAACTTTTA
AAAAAGGCCTTGGAGGTGACACCAACTTCTTCTTTCCTGCATCACCAGATGGGACTTTGCTACAGGGCAC
AAATGATCCAAATCAAGAAGGCCACACACAACAGACCTAAAGGAAAGGATAAACTAAAGGTTGATGAGCT
GATTTCATCTGCTATATTTCATTTCAAAGCAGCCATGGAACGAGACTCTATGTTTGCATTTGCCTACACA
GACCTGGCCAACATGTATGCTGAAGGAGGCCAGTATAGCAATGCTGAGGACATTTTCCGGAAAGCTCTTC
GTCTGGAGAACATAACCGATGATCACAAACATCAGATCCATTACCACTATGGCCGCTTTCAGGAATTTCA
CCGTAAATCAGAAAATACTGCCATCCATCATTATTTAGAAGCCTTAAAGGTCAAAGACAGATCACCCCTT
CGCACCAAACTGACAAGTGCTCTGAAGAAATTGTCTACCAAGAGACTTTGTCACAATGCTTTAGATGTGC
AGAGTTTAAGTGCCCTAGGGTTTGTTTACAAGCTGGAAGGAGAAAAGAGGCAAGCTGCTGAGTACTATGA
GAAGGCACAAAAGATAGATCCAGAAAATGCAGAATTCCTGACTGCTCTCTGTGAGCTCCGACTTTCCATT
TACCCAACTTTCTTGTACAAAGTGGTGTGATCTAGAGGATCCCGGGTGGCTTCGAATTCTCGACCTCGAG
ACAAATGGCAGTATTCATCCACAATTTTAAAAGAAAAGGGGGGATTGGGGGGTACAGTGCAGGGGAAAGA
ATAGTAGACATAATAGCAACAGACATACAAACTAAAGAATTACAAAAACAAATTACAAAAATTCAAAATT
TTCGGGTTTATTACAGGGACAGCAGAGATCCACTTTGGCCGCGGCTCGAGGGGGTTGGGGTTGCGCCTTT
TCCAAGGCAGCCCTGGGTTTGCGCAGGGACGCGGCTGCTCTGGGCGTGGTTCCGGGAAACGCAGCGGCGC
CGACCCTGGGTCTCGCACATTCTTCACGTCCGTTCGCAGCGTCACCCGGATCTTCGCCGCTACCCTTGTG
GGCCCCCCGGCGACGCTTCCTGCTCCGCCCCTAAGTCGGGAAGGTTCCTTGCGGTTCGCGGCGTGCCGGA
CGTGACAAACGGAAGCCGCACGTCTCACTAGTACCCTCGCAGACGGACAGCGCCAGGGAGCAATGGCAGC
GCGCCGACCGCGATGGGCTGTGGCCAATAGCGGCTGCTCAGCAGGGCGCGCCGAGAGCAGCGGCCGGGAA
GGGGCGGTGCGGGAGGCGGGGTGTGGGGCGGTAGTGTGGGCCCTGTTCCTGCCCGCGCGGTGTTCCGCAT
TCTGCAAGCCTCCGGAGCGCACGTCGGCAGTCGGCTCCCTCGTTGACCGAATCACCGACCTCTCTCCCCA
GGGGGATCCACCGGAGCTTACCATGACCGAGTACAAGCCCACGGTGCGCCTCGCCACCCGCGACGACGTC
CCCAGGGCCGTACGCACCCTCGCCGCCGCGTTCGCCGACTACCCCGCCACGCGCCACACCGTCGATCCGG
ACCGCCACATCGAGCGGGTCACCGAGCTGCAAGAACTCTTCCTCACGCGCGTCGGGCTCGACATCGGCAA
GGTGTGGGTCGCGGACGACGGCGCCGCGGTGGCGGTCTGGACCACGCCGGAGAGCGTCGAAGCGGGGGCG
GTGTTCGCCGAGATCGGCCCGCGCATGGCCGAGTTGAGCGGTTCCCGGCTGGCCGCGCAGCAACAGATGG
AAGGCCTCCTGGCGCCGCACCGGCCCAAGGAGCCCGCGTGGTTCCTGGCCACCGTCGGCGTCTCGCCCGA
CCACCAGGGCAAGGGTCTGGGCAGCGCCGTCGTGCTCCCCGGAGTGGAGGCGGCCGAGCGCGCCGGGGTG
CCCGCCTTCCTGGAGACCTCCGCGCCCCGCAACCTCCCCTTCTACGAGCGGCTCGGCTTCACCGTCACCG
CCGACGTCGAGGTGCCCGAAGGACCGCGCACCTGGTGCATGACCCGCAAGCCCGGTGCCTGACGCCCGCC
CCACGACCCGCAGCGCCCGACCGAAAGGAGCGCACGACCCCATGCATCGGTACCTTTAAGACCAATGACT
TACAAGGCAGCTGTAGATCTTAGCCACTTTTTAAAAGAAAAGGGGGGACTGGAAGGGCTAATTCACTCCC
AACGAAGACAAGATCTGCTTTTTGCTTGTACTGGGTCTCTCTGGTTAGACCAGATCTGAGCCTGGGAGCT
CTCTGGCTAACTAGGGAACCCACTGCTTAAGCCTCAATAAAGCTTGCCTTGAGTGCTTCAAGTAGTGTGT
GCCCGTCTGTTGTGTGACTCTGGTAACTAGAGATCCCTCAGACCCTTTTAGTCAGTGTGGAAAATCTCTA
GCAGTAGTAGTTCATGTCATCTTATTATTCAGTATTTATAACTTGCAAAGAAATGAATATCAGAGAGTGA
GAGGAACTTGTTTATTGCAGCTTATAATGGTTACAAATAAAGCAATAGCATCACAAATTTCACAAATAAA
GCATTTTTTTCACTGCATTCTAGTTGTGGTTTGTCCAAACTCATCAATGTATCTTATCATGTCTGGCTCT
AGCTATCCCGCCCCTAACTCCGCCCATCCCGCCCCTAACTCCGCCCAGTTCCGCCCATTCTCCGCCCCAT
GGCTGACTAATTTTTTTTATTTATGCAGAGGCCGAGGCCGCCTCGGCCTCTGAGCTATTCCAGAAGTAGT
GAGGAGGCTTTTTTGGAGGCCTAGGGACGTACCCAATTCGCCCTATAGTGAGTCGTATTACGCGCGCTCA
CTGGCCGTCGTTTTACAACGTCGTGACTGGGAAAACCCTGGCGTTACCCAACTTAATCGCCTTGCAGCAC
ATCCCCCTTTCGCCAGCTGGCGTAATAGCGAAGAGGCCCGCACCGATCGCCCTTCCCAACAGTTGCGCAG
CCTGAATGGCGAATGGG
[124 nt withheld, positions 5758-5881]
C
[91 nt withheld, positions 5883-5973]
A
[49 nt withheld, positions 5975-6023]
CCTTTGACGTTGGAGTCCACGTTCTTT
[37 nt withheld, positions 6051-6087]
ACCCTATCTCGGTCTATTCTTTTGATTTATAAGGGATTTTGCCGATTTCGGCCTATTGGTTAAAAAATGA
GCTGATTTAACAAAAATTTAACGCGAATTTTAACAAAATATTAACGCTTACAATTTAGGTGGCACTTTTC
GGGGAAATGTGCGCGGAACCCCTATTTGTTTATTTTTCTAAATACATTCAAATATGTATCCGCTCATGAG
ACAATAACCCTGATAAATGCTTCAATAATATTGAAAAAGGAAGAGTATGAGTATTCAACATTTCCGTGTC
GCCCTTATTCCCTTTTTTGCGGCATTTTGCCTTCCTGTTTTTGCTCACCCAGAAACGCTGGTGAAAGTAA
AAGATGCTGAAGATCAGTTGGGTGCACGAGTGGGTTACATCGAACTGGATCTCAACAGCGGTAAGATCCT
TGAGAGTTTTCGCCCCGAAGAACGTTTTCCAATGATGAGCACTTTTAAAGTTCTGCTATGTGGCGCGGTA
TTATCCCGTATTGACGCCGGGCAAGAGCAACTCGGTCGCCGCATACACTATTCTCAGAATGACTTGGTTG
AGTACTCACCAGTCACAGAAAAGCATCTTACGGATGGCATGACAGTAAGAGAATTATGCAGTGCTGCCAT
AACCATGAGTGATAACACTGCGGCCAACTTACTTCTGACAACGATCGGAGGACCGAAGGAGCTAACCGCT
TTTTTGCACAACATGGGGGATCATGTAACTCGCCTTGATCGTTGGGAACCGGAGCTGAATGAAGCCATAC
CAAACGACGAGCGTGACACCACGATGCCTGTAGCAATGGCAACAACGTTGCGCAAACTATTAACTGGCGA
ACTACTTACTCTAGCTTCCCGGCAACAATTAATAGACTGGATGGAGGCGGATAAAGTTGCAGGACCACTT
CTGCGCTCGGCCCTTCCGGCTGGCTGGTTTATTGCTGATAAATCTGGAGCCGGTGAGCGTGGGTCTCGCG
GTATCATTGCAGCACTGGGGCCAGATGGTAAGCCCTCCCGTATCGTAGTTATCTACACGACGGGGAGTCA
GGCAACTATGGATGAACGAAATAGACAGATCGCTGAGATAGGTGCCTCACTGATTAAGCATTGGTAACTG
TCAGACCAAGTTTACTCATATATACTTTAGATTGATTTAAAACTTCATTTTTAATTTAAAAGGATCTAGG
TGAAGATCCTTTTTGATAATCTCATGACCAAAATCCCTTAACGTGAGTTTTCGTTCCACTGAGCGTCAGA
CCCCGTAGAAAAGATCAAAGGATCTTCTTGAGATCCTTTTTTTCTGCGCGTAATCTGCTGCTTGCAAACA
AAAAAACCACCGCTACCAGCGGTGGTTTGTTTGCCGGATCAAGAGCTACCAACTCTTTTTCCGAAGGTAA
CTGGCTTCAGCAGAGCGCAGATACCAAATACTGTTCTTCTAGTGTAGCCGTAGTTAGGCCACCACTTCAA
GAACTCTGTAGCACCGCCTACATACCTCGCTCTGCTAATCCTGTTACCAGTGGCTGCTGCCAGTGGCGAT
AAGTCGTGTCTTACCGGGTTGGACTCAAGACGATAGTTACCGGATAAGGCGCAGCGGTCGGGCTGAACGG
GGGGTTCGTGCACACAGCCCAGCTTGGAGCGAACGACCTACACCGAACTGAGATACCTACAGCGTGAGCT
ATGAGAAAGCGCCACGCTTCCCGAAGGGAGAAAGGCGGACAGGTATCCGGTAAGCGGCAGGGTCGGAACA
GGAGAGCGCACGAGGGAGCTTCCAGGGGGAAACGCCTGGTATCTTTATAGTCCTGTCGGGTTTCGCCACC
TCTGACTTGAGCGTCGATTTTTGTGATGCTCGTCAGGGGGGCGGAGCCTATGGAAAAACGCCAGCAACGC
GGCCTTTTTACGGTTCCTGGCCTTTTGCTGGCCTTTTGCTCACATGTTCTTTCCTGCGTTATCCCCTGAT
TCTGTGGATAACCGTATTACCGCCTTTGAGTGAGCTGATACCGCTCGCCGCAGCCGAACGACCGAGCGCA
GCGAGTCAGTGAGCGAGGAAGCGGAAGAGCGCCCAATACGCAAACCGCCTCTCCCCGCGCGTTGGCCGAT
TCATTAATGCAGCTGGCACGACAGGTTTCCCGACTGGAAAGCGGGCAGTGAGCGCAACGCAATTAATGTG
AGTTAGCTCACTCATTAGGCACCCCAGGCTTTACACTTTATGCTTCCGGCTCGTATGTTGTGTGGAATTG
TGAGCGGATAACAATTTCACACAGGAAACAGCTATGACCATGATTACGCCAAGCGCGCAATTAACCCTCA
CTAAAGGGAACAAAAGCTGGAGCTGCAAGCTTAATGTAGTCTTATGCAATACTCTTGTAGTCTTGCAACA
TGGTAACGATGAGTTAGCAACATGCCTTACAAGGAGAGAAAAAGCACCGTGCATGCCGATTGGTGGAAGT
AAGGTGGTACGATCGTGCCTTATTAGGAAGGCAACAGACGGGTCTGACATGGATTGGACGAACCACTGAA
TTGCCGCATTGCAGAGATATTGTATTTAAGTGCCTAGCTCGATACATAAACGGGTCTCTCTGGTTAGACC
AGATCTGAGCCTGGGAGCTCTCTGGCTAACTAGGGAACCCACTGCTTAAGCCTCAATAAAGCTTGCCTTG
AGTGCTTCAAGTAGTGTGTGCCCGTCTGTTGTGTGACTCTGGTAACTAGAGATCCCTCAGACCCTTTTAG
TCAGTGTGGAAAATCTCTAGCAGTGGCGCCCGAACAGGGACTTGAAAGCGAAAGGGAAACCAGAGGAGCT
CTCTCGACGCAGGACTCGGCTTGCTGAAGCGCGCACGGCAAGAGGCGAGGGGCGGCGACTGGTGAGTACG
CCAAAAATTTTGACTAGCGGAGGCTAGAAGGAGAGAGATGGGTGCGAGAGCGTCAGTATTAAGCGGGGGA
GAATTAGATCGCGATGGGAAAAAATTCGGTTAAGGCCAGGGGGAAAGAAAAAATATAAATTAAAACATAT
AGTATGGGCAAGCAGGGAGCTAGAACGATTCGCAGTTAATCCTGGCCTGTTAGAAACATCAGAAGGCTGT
AGACAAATACTGGGACAGCTACAACCATCCCTTCAGACAGGATCAGAAGAACTTAGATCATTATATAATA
CAGTAGCAACCCTCTATTGTGTGCATCAAAGGATAGAGATAAAAGACACCAAGGAAGCTTTAGACAAGAT
AGAGGAAGAGCAAAACAAAAGTAAGACCACCGCACAGCAAGCGGCCGCTGATCTTCAGACCTGGAGGAGG
AGATATGAGGGACAATTGGAGAAGTGAATTATATAAATATAAAGTAGTAAAAATTGAACCATTAGGAGTA
GCACCCACCAAGGCAAAGAGAAGAGTGGTGCAGAGAGAAAAAAGAGCAGTGGGAAT
